>Addgene plasmid #154180 | pCAG-OSF-PP-human-CHMP3 | addgene full sequence | sequence record 308927 | Addgene NGS Result
GTCGACATTGATTATTGACTAGTTATTAATAGTAATCAATTACGGGGTCATTAGTTCATAGCCCATATAT
GGAGTTCCGCGTTACATAACTTACGGTAAATGGCCCGCCTGGCTGACCGCCCAACGACCCCCGCCCATTG
ACGTCAATAATGACGTATGTTCCCATAGTAACGCCAATAGGGACTTTCCATTGACGTCAATGGGTGGAGT
ATTTACGGTAAACTGCCCACTTGGCAGTACATCAAGTGTATCATATGCCAAGTACGCCCCCTATTGACGT
CAATGACGGTAAATGGCCCGCCTGGCATTATGCCCAGTACATGACCTTATGGGACTTTCCTACTTGGCAG
TACATCTACGTATTAGTCATCGCTATTACCATGGTCGAGGTGAGCCCCACGTTCTGCTTCACTCTCCCCA
TCTCCCCCCCCTCCCCACCCCCAATTTTGTATTTATTTATTTTTTAATTATTTTGTGCAGCGATGGGGGC
GGGGGGGGGGGGGGGGCGCGCGCCGGGGGGGGGGGGGGGGGGSGGGGGGSGGGGSGGGGSGAGGCGGAGA
GGTGCGGCGGCAGCCAATCAGAGCGGCGCGCTCCGAAAGTTTCCTTTTATGGCGAGGCGGCGGCGGCGGC
GGCCCTATAAAAAGCGAAGCGCGCGGCGGGCGGGAGTCGCTGCGCGCTGCCTTCGCCCCGTGCCCCGCTC
CGCCGCCGCCTCGCGCCGCCCGCCCCGGCTCTGACTGACCGCGTTACTCCCACAGGTGAGCGGGCGGGAC
GGCCCTTCTCCTCCGGGCTGTAATTAGCGCTTGGTTTAATGACGGCTTGTTTCTTTTCTGTGGCTGCGTG
AAAGCCTTGAGGGGCTCCGGGAGGGCCCTTTGTGCGGGGGGAGCGGCTCGGGGGGTGCGTGCGTGTGTGT
GTGCGTGGGGAGCGCCGCGTGCGGCTCCGCGCTGCCCGGCGGCTGTGAGCGCTGCGGGCGCGGCGCGGGG
CTTTGTGCGCTCCGCAGTGTGCGCGAGGGGAGCGCGGCCGGGGGCGGTGCCCCGCGGTGCGGGGGGGGCT
GCGAGGGGAACAAAGGCTGCGTGCGGGGTGTGTGCGTGGGGGGGTGAGCAGGGGGTGTGGGCGCGTCGGT
CGGGCTGCAACCCCCCCTGCACCCCCCTCCCCGAGTTGCTGAGCACGGCCCGGCTTCGGGTGCGGGGCTC
CGTACGGGGCGTGGCGCGGGGCTCGCCGTGCCGGGCGGGGGGTGGCGGCAGGTGGGGGTGCCGGGCGGGG
CGGGGCCGCCTCGGGCCGGGGRGGGCTCGGGGGAGGGGCGCGGCGGCCCCCGGAGCGCCGGCGGCTGTCG
AGGCGCGGCGAGCCGCAGCCATTGCCTTTTATGGTAATCGTGCGAGAGGGCGCAGGGACTTCCTTTGTCC
CAAATCTGTGCGGAGCCGAAATCTGGGAGGCGCCGCCGCACCCCCTCTAGCGGGCGCGGGGCGAAGCGGT
GCGGCGCCGGCAGGAAGGAAATGGGCGGGGAGGGCCTTCGTGCGTCGCCGCGCCGCCGTCCCCTTCTCCC
TCTCCAGCCTCGGGGCTGTCCGCGGGGGGACGGCTGCCTTCGGGGGGGACGGGGCAGGGCGGGGTTCGGC
TTCTGGCGTGTGACCGGCGGCTCTAGAGCCTCTGCTAACCATGTTCATGCCTTCTTCTTTTTCCTACAGC
TCCTGGGCAACGTGCTGGTTATTGTGCTGTCTCATCATTTTGGCAAAGAATTCCTCGATCGACGGTATCG
ATGCCACCATGGCTAGCTGGAGCCACCCGCAGTTCGAGAAAGGTGGAGGTGCCCGAGGTGGATCGGGAGG
TGGATCGTGGAGCCACCCGCAGTTCGAAAAAGGATTCGATTACAAGGATGACGATGACAAGGGCACAAGA
TCTCTGGAAGTCCTGTTCCAGGGCCCGGGTACCATGGGGCTGTTTGGAAAGACCCAGGAGAAGCCGCCCA
AAGAACTGGTCAATGAGTGGTCATTGAAGATAAGAAAGGAAATGAGAGTTGTTGACAGGCAAATAAGGGA
TATCCAAAGAGAAGAAGAAAAAGTGAAACGATCTGTGAAAGATGCTGCCAAGAAGGGCCAGAAGGATGTC
TGCATAGTTCTGGCCAAGGAGATGATCAGGTCAAGGAAGGCTGTGAGCAAGCTGTATGCATCCAAAGCAC
ACATGAACTCAGTGCTCATGGGGATGAAGAACCAGCTCGCGGTCTTGCGAGTGGCTGGTTCCCTGCAGAA
GAGCACAGAAGTGATGAAGGCCATGCAAAGTCTTGTGAAGATTCCAGAGATTCAGGCCACCATGAGGGAG
TTGTCCAAAGAAATGATGAAGGCTGGGATCATAGAGGAGATGTTAGAGGACACTTTTGAAAGCATGGACG
ATCAGGAGGAGATGGAAGAGGAAGCAGAAATGGAAATTGACAGAATTCTCTTTGAAATTACAGCAGGGGC
CTTGGGCAAAGCACCCAGTAAAGTGACTGATGCCCTTCCAGAGCCAGAACCTCCAGGAGCGATGGCTGCC
TCAGAGGATGAGGAGGAGGAGGAAGAGGCTCTGGAGGCCATGCAGTCCCGGCTGGCCACACTCCGCAGCT
GAATCTTAATTAATTAACTCGAGGAATTCACTCCTCAGGTGCAGGCTGCCTATCAGAAGGTGGTGGCTGG
TGTGGCCAATGCCCTGGCTCACAAATACCACTGAGATCTTTTTCCCTCTGCCAAAAATTATGGGGACATC
ATGAAGCCCCTTGAGCATCTGACTTCTGGCTAATAAAGGAAATTTATTTTCATTGCAATAGTGTGTTGGA
ATTTTTTGTGTCTCTCACTCGGAAGGACATATGGGAGGGCAAATCATTTAAAACATCAGAATGAGTATTT
GGTTTAGAGTTTGGCAACATATGCCCATATGCTGGCTGCCATGAACAAAGGTTGGCTATAAAGAGGTCAT
CAGTATATGAAACAGCCCCCTGCTGTCCATTCCTTATTCCATAGAAAAGCCTTGACTTGAGGTTAGATTT
TTTTTATATTTTGTTTTGTGTTATTTTTTTCTTTAACATCCCTAAAATTTTCCTTACATGTTTTACTAGC
CAGATTTTTCCTCCTCTCCTGACTACTCCCAGTCATAGCTGTCCCTCTTCTCTTATGGAGATCCCTCGAC
CTGCAGCCCAAGCTTGGCGTAATCATGGTCATAGCTGTTTCCTGTGTGAAATTGTTATCCGCTCACAATT
CCACACAACATACGAGCCGGAAGCATAAAGTGTAAAGCCTGGGGTGCCTAATGAGTGAGCTAACTCACAT
TAATTGCGTTGCGCTCACTGCCCGCTTTCCAGTCGGGAAACCTGTCGTGCCAGCGGATCCGCATCTCAAT
TAGTCAGCAACCATAGTCCCGCCCCTAACTCCGCCCATCCCGCCCCTAACTCCGCCCAGTTCCGCCCATT
CTCCGCCCCATGGCTGACTAATTTTTTTTATTTATGCAGAGGCCGAGGCCGCCTCGGCCTCTGAGCTATT
CCAGAAGTAGTGAGGAGGCTTTTTTGGAGGCCTAGGCTTTTGCAAAAAGCTAACTTGTTTATTGCAGCTT
ATAATGGTTACAAATAAAGCAATAGCATCACAAATTTCACAAATAAAGCATTTTTTTCACTGCATTCTAG
TTGTGGTTTGTCCAAACTCATCAATGTATCTTATCATGTCTGGATCCGCTGCATTAATGAATCGGCCAAC
GCGCGGGGAGAGGCGGTTTGCGTATTGGGCGCTCTTCCGCTTCCTCGCTCACTGACTCGCTGCGCTCGGT
CGTTCGGCTGCGGCGAGCGGTATCAGCTCACTCAAAGGCGGTAATACGGTTATCCACAGAATCAGGGGAT
AACGCAGGAAAGAACATGTGAGCAAAAGGCCAGCAAAAGGCCAGGAACCGTAAAAAGGCCGCGTTGCTGG
CGTTTTTCCATAGGCTCCGCCCCCCTGACGAGCATCACAAAAATCGACGCTCAAGTCAGAGGTGGCGAAA
CCCGACAGGACTATAAAGATACCAGGCGTTTCCCCCTGGAAGCTCCCTCGTGCGCTCTCCTGTTCCGACC
CTGCCGCTTACCGGATACCTGTCCGCCTTTCTCCCTTCGGGAAGCGTGGCGCTTTCTCATAGCTCACGCT
GTAGGTATCTCAGTTCGGTGTAGGTCGTTCGCTCCAAGCTGGGCTGTGTGCACGAACCCCCCGTTCAGCC
CGACCGCTGCGCCTTATCCGGTAACTATCGTCTTGAGTCCAACCCGGTAAGACACGACTTATCGCCACTG
GCAGCAGCCACTGGTAACAGGATTAGCAGAGCGAGGTATGTAGGCGGTGCTACAGAGTTCTTGAAGTGGT
GGCCTAACTACGGCTACACTAGAAGAACAGTATTTGGTATCTGCGCTCTGCTGAAGCCAGTTACCTTCGG
AAAAAGAGTTGGTAGCTCTTGATCCGGCAAACAAACCACCGCTGGTAGCGGTGGTTTTTTTGTTTGCAAG
CAGCAGATTACGCGCAGAAAAAAAGGATCTCAAGAAGATCCTTTGATCTTTTCTACGGGGTCTGACGCTC
AGTGGAACGAAAACTCACGTTAAGGGATTTTGGTCATGAGATTATCAAAAAGGATCTTCACCTAGATCCT
TTTAAATTAAAAATGAAGTTTTAAATCAATCTAAAGTATATATGAGTAAACTTGGTCTGACAGTTACCAA
TGCTTAATCAGTGAGGCACCTATCTCAGCGATCTGTCTATTTCGTTCATCCATAGTTGCCTGACTCCCCG
TCGTGTAGATAACTACGATACGGGAGGGCTTACCATCTGGCCCCAGTGCTGCAATGATACCGCGAGACCC
ACGCTCACCGGCTCCAGATTTATCAGCAATAAACCAGCCAGCCGGAAGGGCCGAGCGCAGAAGTGGTCCT
GCAACTTTATCCGCCTCCATCCAGTCTATTAATTGTTGCCGGGAAGCTAGAGTAAGTAGTTCGCCAGTTA
ATAGTTTGCGCAACGTTGTTGCCATTGCTACAGGCATCGTGGTGTCACGCTCGTCGTTTGGTATGGCTTC
ATTCAGCTCCGGTTCCCAACGATCAAGGCGAGTTACATGATCCCCCATGTTGTGCAAAAAAGCGGTTAGC
TCCTTCGGTCCTCCGATCGTTGTCAGAAGTAAGTTGGCCGCAGTGTTATCACTCATGGTTATGGCAGCAC
TGCATAATTCTCTTACTGTCATGCCATCCGTAAGATGCTTTTCTGTGACTGGTGAGTACTCAACCAAGTC
ATTCTGAGAATAGTGTATGCGGCGACCGAGTTGCTCTTGCCCGGCGTCAATACGGGATAATACCGCGCCA
CATAGCAGAACTTTAAAAGTGCTCATCATTGGAAAACGTTCTTCGGGGCGAAAACTCTCAAGGATCTTAC
CGCTGTTGAGATCCAGTTCGATGTAACCCACTCGTGCACCCAACTGATCTTCAGCATCTTTTACTTTCAC
CAGCGTTTCTGGGTGAGCAAAAACAGGAAGGCAAAATGCCGCAAAAAAGGGAATAAGGGCGACACGGAAA
TGTTGAATACTCATACTCTTCCTTTTTCAATATTATTGAAGCATTTATCAGGGTTATTGTCTCATGAGCG
GATACATATTTGAATGTATTTAGAAAAATAAACAAATAGGGGTTCCGCGCACATTTCCCCGAAAAGTGCC
ACCTG
Features (pLannotate 1.2.2; 21 found; start..end, strand, type, name):
      4..383     +  enhancer       CMV enhancer: human cytomegalovirus immediate early enhancer
    385..662     +  promoter       chicken β-actin promoter: No description available
    663..1679    +  intron         chimeric intron: chimera between introns from chicken β-actin and rabbit β-globin
   1677..1733    +  CDS            HBB (fragment): HBB_LEPEU - Experimental evidence at protein level: Swiss-Prot protein existence level 1. Involved in oxygen transport from the lung to the various peripheral tissues. From Lepus europaeus (European hare).
   1768..1787    +  CDS            Strep-Tag II (fragment): peptide that binds Strep-Tactin®, an engineered form of streptavidin
   1828..1850    +  CDS            Strep-Tag II (fragment): peptide that binds Strep-Tactin®, an engineered form of streptavidin
   1858..1881    +  CDS            FLAG: FLAG® epitope tag, followed by an enterokinase cleavage site
   1924..2589    +  CDS            CHMP3: CHMP3_HUMAN - Also known as CGI149, NEDF, VPS24. Experimental evidence at protein level: Swiss-Prot protein existence level 1. Probable core component of the endosomal sorting required for transport complex III (ESCRT-III) which is involved in multivesicular bodies (MVBs) formation and sorting of endosomal cargo proteins into MVBs. MVBs contain intraluminal vesicles (ILVs) that are generated by invagination and scission from the limiting membrane of the endosome and mostly are delivered to lysosomes enabling degradation of membrane proteins, such as stimulated growth factor receptors, lysosoma
   2614..2691    +  CDS            HBB (fragment): HBB_PONPY - Experimental evidence at transcript level: Swiss-Prot protein existence level 2. Involved in oxygen transport from the lung to the various peripheral tissues. From Pongo pygmaeus (Bornean orangutan).
   2762..2817    +  polyA_signal   β-globin poly(A) signal: rabbit β-globin polyadenylation signal (Gil and Proudfoot, 1987)
   3202..3218    -  protein_bind   lac operator: The lac repressor binds to the lac operator to inhibit transcription in E. coli. This inhibition can be relieved by adding lactose or isopropyl-β-D-thiogalactopyranoside (IPTG). lac repressor encoded by lacI
   3226..3256    -  promoter       lac promoter: promoter for the E. coli lac operon
   3271..3292    -  protein_bind   CAP binding site: CAP binding activates transcription in the presence of cAMP. E. coli catabolite activator protein
   3305..3344    -  CDS            lacI (fragment): lac repressor; lacI; The lac repressor binds to the lac operator to inhibit transcription in E. coli. This inhibition can be relieved by adding lactose or isopropyl-β-D-thiogalactopyranoside (IPTG).
   3351..3373    +  promoter       SV40 promoter (fragment): SV40 enhancer and early promoter
   3397..3532    +  rep_origin     SV40 ori: SV40 origin of replication
   3552..3686    +  polyA_signal   SV40 poly(A) signal: SV40 polyadenylation signal
   3688..3742    -  CDS            lacI (fragment): lac repressor; lacI; The lac repressor binds to the lac operator to inhibit transcription in E. coli. This inhibition can be relieved by adding lactose or isopropyl-β-D-thiogalactopyranoside (IPTG).
   3925..4513    -  rep_origin     ori: high-copy-number ColE1/pMB1/pBR322/pUC origin of replication
   4684..5544    -  CDS            AmpR: β-lactamase; bla; confers resistance to ampicillin, carbenicillin, and related antibiotics
   5545..5649    -  promoter       AmpR promoter: bla
