[The description below was written by a language model from this plasmid's Addgene catalogue record and pLannotate feature annotations shown in this document.]
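Description:
pCAG-OSF-PP-human-CHMP3 is a 5.7 kb mammalian expression plasmid that produces human CHMP3 (also known as VPS24), a core subunit of the ESCRT-III membrane-remodelling machinery, as an N-terminally tagged protein. It is built on the pCAG-OSF-PP backbone, with the CHMP3 coding sequence inserted by Gibson assembly. In bacteria the plasmid replicates from a high-copy ColE1/pUC-type origin and is selected with ampicillin through the β-lactamase gene and its native promoter. No mammalian selection marker is annotated, which suits transient transfection. An SV40 origin is present and would allow episomal amplification in cells expressing large T antigen. The short lac promoter/operator and lacI fragments are backbone remnants with no evident role in expression.

Expression is driven by the CAG promoter, which combines the CMV immediate-early enhancer, the chicken β-actin promoter and a chimeric β-actin/β-globin intron to give strong, broadly active transcription. Downstream lie two Strep-Tag II sequences and a FLAG epitope, supplied by the backbone and fused upstream of CHMP3. This matches the "OSF" part of the name. The "PP" probably denotes a protease cleavage site between tags and insert, but no such site is annotated and the record does not define it. The transcript ends in rabbit β-globin sequence that includes its polyadenylation signal; the small "HBB" fragments flanking the cassette are parts of these β-globin elements rather than expressed protein. The tags allow Strep-Tactin affinity purification and FLAG-based detection or immunoprecipitation. The associated publication concerns CHMP3 variants and their effects on enveloped virus budding and cytokinesis. This construct therefore plausibly supplies full-length human CHMP3 for such cell-based assays.
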