Addgene plasmid #154180: pCAG-OSF-PP-human-CHMP3
Purpose: expresses human CHMP3 in mammalian cells
Depositing lab: Wesley Sundquist. Depositing organization: University of Utah. Publication: RetroCHMP3 blocks budding of enveloped viruses without blocking cytokinesis. Rheinemann L, Downhour DM, Bredbenner K, Mercenne G, Davenport KA, Schmitt PT, Necessary CR, McCullough J, Schmitt AP, Simon SM, Sundquist WI, Elde NC. Cell. 2021 Sep 27. pii: S0092-8674(21)01055-2. doi: 10.1016/j.cell.2021.09.008. PubMed 34597582.
Backbone
  Vector backbone: pCAG-OSF-PP
  Backbone manufacturer: Addgene 154247
  Backbone size w/o insert (bp): 5016
  Total vector size (bp): 5675
  Vector type: Mammalian Expression
Growth in bacteria
  Bacterial resistance: Ampicillin, 100 μg/mL
  Growth temperature: 37°C
  Growth strain: DH5alpha
  Copy number: Unknown
Gene/Insert
  Gene/Insert name: CHMP3
  Species: H. sapiens (human)
  Insert size (bp): 841
  Entrez Gene: CHMP3 (a.k.a. CGI-149, NEDF, VPS24)
  Promoter: CAG
  Tag / fusion protein: Strep-Tag II (N terminal on backbone); FLAG (N terminal on backbone)
  Cloning method: Gibson Cloning
  Sequencing primers: 5′ TCGGCTTCTGGCGTGTGACC; 3′ TGTCCCCATAATTTTTGGCAGAGG
Terms and licenses: Academic/Nonprofit Terms; Industry Terms: Not Available to Industry
How to cite: pCAG-OSF-PP-human-CHMP3 was a gift from Wesley Sundquist (Addgene plasmid # 154180 ; http://n2t.net/addgene:154180 ; RRID:Addgene_154180)
